>Addgene plasmid #48435 | pFUSB4_CAAT | depositor full sequence | sequence record 70135 | Full Sequence
ATGTTTTCCCAGTCACGACGTTGTAAAACGACGGCCAGTCTTAAGCGTCTCATGGCCTGACCCCGGACCA
AGTGGTGGCCTATCGCCAGCCACGATGGCGGCAAGCAAGCGCTCGAAACGGTGCAGCGGCTGTTGCCGGT
GCTGTGCCAGGACCATGGCCTGACCCCGGACCAAGTGGTGGCTATCGCCAGCAACATTGGCGGCAAGCAA
GCGCTCGAAACGGTGCAGCGGCTGTTGCCGGTGCTGTGCCAGGACCATGGCCTGACCCCGGACCAAGTGG
TGGCTATCGCCAGCAACATTGGCGGCAAGCAAGCGCTCGAAACGGTGCAGCGGCTGTTGCCGGTGCTGTG
CCAGGACCATGGCCTGACCCCGGACCAAGTGGTGGCTATCGCCAGCAACGGTGGCGGCAAGCAAGCGCTC
GAAACGGTGCAGCGGCTGTTGCCGGTGCTGTGCCAGGACCATGGCCTGACCCCGGACCAAGTGGTGGCTA
TCGAGACGTCTAGACCAGCCAGGACAGAAATGCCTCGACTTCGCTGCTACCCAAGGTTGCCGGGTGACGC
ACACCGTGGAAACGGATGAAGGCACGAACCCAGTGGACATAAGCCTGTTCGGTTCGTAAGCTGTAATGCA
AGTAGCGTATGCGCTCACGCAACTGGTCCAGAACCTTGACCGAACGCAGCGGTGGTAACGGCGCAGTGGC
GGTTTTCATGGCTTGTTATGACTGTTTTTTTGGGGTACAGTCTATGCCTCGGGCATCCAAGCAGCAAGCG
CGTTACGCCGTGGGTCGATGTTTGATGTTATGGAGCAGCAACGATGTTACGCAGCAGGGCAGTCGCCCTA
AAACAAAGTTAAACATTATGAGGGAAGCGGTGATCGCCGAAGTATCGACTCAACTATCAGAGGTAGTTGG
CGTCATCGAGCGCCATCTCGAACCGACGTTGCTGGCCGTACATTTGTACGGCTCCGCAGTGGATGGCGGC
CTGAAGCCACACAGTGATATTGATTTGCTGGTTACGGTGACCGTAAGGCTTGATGAAACAACGCGGCGAG
CTTTGATCAACGACCTTTTGGAAACTTCGGCTTCCCCTGGAGAGAGCGAGATTCTCCGCGCTGTAGAAGT
CACCATTGTTGTGCACGACGACATCATTCCGTGGCGTTATCCAGCTAAGCGCGAACTGCAATTTGGAGAA
TGGCAGCGCAATGACATTCTTGCAGGTATCTTCGAGCCAGCCACGATCGACATTGATCTGGCTATCTTGC
TGACAAAAGCAAGAGAACATAGCGTTGCCTTGGTAGGTCCAGCGGCGGAGGAACTCTTTGATCCGGTTCC
TGAACAGGATCTATTTGAGGCGCTAAATGAAACCTTAACGCTATGGAACTCGCCGCCCGACTGGGCTGGC
GATGAGCGAAATGTAGTGCTTACGTTGTCCCGCATTTGGTACAGCGCAGTAACCGGCAAAATCGCGCCGA
AGGATGTCGCTGCCGACTGGGCAATGGAGCGCCTGCCGGCCCAGTATCAGCCCGTCATACTTGAAGCTAG
ACAGGCTTATCTTGGACAAGAAGAAGATCGCTTGGCCTCGCGCGCAGATCAGTTGGAAGAATTTGTCCAC
TACGTGAAAGGCGAGATCACCAAGGTAGTCGGCAAATAACCCTCGAGCCACCCATGACCAAAATCCCTTA
ACGTGAGTTACGCGTCGTTCCACTGAGCGTCAGACCCCGTAGAAAAGATCAAAGGATCTTCTTGAGATCC
TTTTTTTCTGCGCGTAATCTGCTGCTTGCAAACAAAAAAACCACCGCTACCAGCGGTGGTTTGTTTGCCG
GATCAAGAGCTACCAACTCTTTTTCCGAAGGTAACTGGCTTCAGCAGAGCGCAGATACCAAATACTGTCC
TTCTAGTGTAGCCGTAGTTAGGCCACCACTTCAAGAACTCTGTAGCACCGCCTACATACCTCGCTCTGCT
AATCCTGTTACCAGTGGCTGCTGCCAGTGGCGATAAGTCGTGTCTTACCGGGTTGGACTCAAGACGATAG
TTACCGGATAAGGCGCAGCGGTCGGGCTGAACGGGGGGTTCGTGCACACAGCCCAGCTTGGAGCGAACGA
CCTACACCGAACTGAGATACCTACAGCGTGAGCATTGAGAAAGCGCCACGCTTCCCGAAGGGAGAAAGGC
GGACAGGTATCCGGTAAGCGGCAGGGTCGGAACAGGAGAGCGCACGAGGGAGCTTCCAGGGGGAAACGCC
TGGTATCTTTATAGTCCTGTCGGGTTTCGCCACCTCTGACTTGAGCGTCGATTTTTGTGATGCTCGTCAG
GGGGGCGGAGCCTATGGAAAAACGCCAGCAACGCGGCCTTTTTACGGTTCCTGGCCTTTTGCTGGCCTTT
TGCTCACATGTTCTTTCCTGCGTTATCCCCTGATTCTGTGGATAACCGTATTACCGCCTTTGAGTGAGCT
GATACCGCTCGCCGCAGCCGAACGACCGAGCGCAGCGAGTCAGTGAGCGAGGAAGCGGAAGAGCGCCCAA
TACGCAAACCGCCTCTCCCCGCGCGTTGGCCGATTCATTAATGCAGCTGGCACGACAGGTTTCCCGACTG
GAAAGCGGGCAGTGAGCGCAACGCAATTAATACGCGTACCGCTAGCCAGGAAGAGTTTGTAGAAACGCAA
AAAGGCCATCCGTCAGGATGGCCTTCTGCTTAGTTTGATGCCTGGCAGTTTATGGCGGGCGTCCTGCCCG
CCACCCTCCGGGCCGTTGCTTCACAACGTTCAAATCCGCTCCCGGCGGATTTGTCCTACTCAGGAGAGCG
TTCACCGACAAACAACAGATAAAACGAAAGGCCCAGTCTTCCGACTGAGCCTTTCGTTTTATTTGATGCC
TGGCAGTTCCCTACTCTCGCGTTAACGCTAGCATGG
Features (pLannotate 1.2.2; 8 found; start..end, strand, type, name):
      3..39      -  CDS            lacZα (fragment): LacZα fragment of β-galactosidase; lacZ fragment
    596..619     +  promoter       Pc promoter (fragment): intI1 (promoter lies within the coding sequence); class 1 integron promoter
    795..851     +  CDS            GmR (fragment): gentamycin acetyltransferase; aacC1; confers resistance to gentamycin
    858..1649    +  CDS            SmR: aminoglycoside adenylyltransferase (Murphy, 1985); aadA; confers resistance to spectinomycin and streptomycin
   1742..2330    +  rep_origin     ori: high-copy-number ColE1/pMB1/pBR322/pUC origin of replication
   2513..2605    +  CDS            lacI (fragment): lac repressor; lacI; The lac repressor binds to the lac operator to inhibit transcription in E. coli. This inhibition can be relieved by adding lactose or isopropyl-β-D-thiogalactopyranoside (IPTG).
   2660..2687    -  terminator     rrnB T2 terminator: transcription terminator T2 from the E. coli rrnB gene
   2819..2862    +  terminator     rrnB T1 terminator: Escherichia coli rrnB; transcription terminator T1 from the E. coli rrnB gene
