[The description below was written by a language model from this plasmid's Addgene catalogue record and pLannotate feature annotations shown in this document.]
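Description:
pFUSB4_CAAT is a small (about 2.9 kb) bacterial intermediate plasmid from a Golden Gate TALEN assembly system, built in the pFUS_B4 array vector. It carries a preassembled block of four synthetic TAL effector repeats whose repeat-variable diresidues are HD, NI, NI and NG. Under the standard RVD code these recognise C, A, A and T respectively, which is what the "CAAT" in the name refers to. The depositor notes that the plasmid was made by Golden Gate cloning. It belongs to a set associated with a simplified 15-RVD GoldyTALEN design, in which ready-made multi-repeat modules reduce the number of pieces needed to build a full TALE DNA-binding domain.

The feature table shows only backbone elements and does not annotate the repeat array itself, which presumably occupies the unannotated region near the start of the sequence. Propagation in E. coli relies on a high-copy ColE1/pUC-type origin. Selection uses the aadA aminoglycoside adenylyltransferase gene (spectinomycin/streptomycin resistance), which sits downstream of a class 1 integron Pc promoter fragment and a remnant of a gentamicin resistance gene. Short lacZα and lacI fragments remain, consistent with replacement of a lacZ screening cassette when the repeats were inserted, though the record does not say so. rrnB T1 and T2 terminators are also present.

Although catalogued as "Mammalian Expression, TALEN", no eukaryotic promoter, nuclease domain or polyadenylation signal is annotated. The plasmid is therefore best regarded as a repeat donor for a later Golden Gate step into a TALEN expression backbone, not as an expression construct in its own right.
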