Addgene plasmid #48435: pFUSB4_CAAT
Depositing lab: Stephen Ekker. Depositing organization: Mayo Foundation for Medical Education and Research. Publication: High Efficiency In Vivo Genome Engineering with a Simplified 15-RVD GoldyTALEN Design. Ma AC, Lee HB, Clark KJ, Ekker SC. PLoS One. 2013 May 29;8(5):e65259. doi: 10.1371/journal.pone.0065259. Print 2013. PubMed 23734242.
Backbone
  Vector backbone: pFUS_B4
  Vector type: Mammalian Expression, TALEN
Growth in bacteria
  Bacterial resistance: Spectinomycin, 50 μg/mL
  Growth temperature: 37°C
  Growth strain: Top10
  Copy number: Unknown
Gene/Insert
  Gene/Insert name: RVD sequence: HD NI NI NG
  Species: Synthetic
  Cloning method: Unknown
  Sequencing primers: 5′ ttgatgcctggcagttccct; 3′ cgaaccgaacaggcttatgt
Terms and licenses: Academic/Nonprofit Terms; Industry Terms: Not Available to Industry
Depositor comments: Plasmid was created using Golden Gate cloning.
How to cite: pFUSB4_CAAT was a gift from Stephen Ekker (Addgene plasmid # 48435 ; http://n2t.net/addgene:48435 ; RRID:Addgene_48435)
