>Addgene plasmid #48435 | pFUSB4_CAAT | addgene partial sequence | sequence record 70751 | pCR8_F1 5'-ttgatgcctggcagttccct-3'
TTGTAAAACGACGGCCAGTCTTAAGCGTCTCATGGCCTGACCCCGGACCAAGTGGTGGCTATCGCCAGCC
ACGATGGCGGCAAGCAAGCGCTCGAAACGGTGCAGCGGCTGTTGCCGGTGCTGTGCCAGGACCATGGCCT
GACCCCGGACCAAGTGGTGGCTATCGCCAGCAACATTGGCGGCAAGCAAGCGCTCGAAACGGTGCAGCGG
CTGTTGCCGGTGCTGTGCCAGGACCATGGCCTGACCCCGGACCAAGTGGTGGCTATCGCCAGCAACATTG
GCGGCAAGCAAGCGCTCGAAACGGTGCAGCGGCTGTTGCCGGTGCTGTGCCAGGACCATGGCCTGACCCC
GGACCAAGTGGTGGCTATCGCCAGCAACGGTGGCGGCAAGCAAGCGCTCGAAACGGTGCAGCGGCTGTTG
CCGGTGCTGTGCCAGGACCATGGCCTGACCCCGGACCAAGTGGTGGCTATCGAGACGTCTAGACCAGCCA
GGACAGAAATGCCTCGACTTCGCTGCTACCCAAGGTTGCCGGGTGACGCACACCGTGGAAACGGATGAAG
GCACGAACCCAGTGGACATAAGCCTGTTCGGTTCGTAAGCTGTAATGCAAGTAGCGTATGCGCTCACGCA
ACTGGTCCAGAACCTTGACCGAACGCAGCGGTGGTAACGGCGCAGTGGCGGTTTTCATGGCTTGTTATGA
CTGTTTTTTTGGGGTACAGTCTATGCCTCGGGCATCCAAGCAGCAAGCGCGTTACGCCGTGGGTCGATGT
TTGATGTTATGGAGCAGCAACGATGTTACGCAGCAGGGCAGTCGCCCTAAAACAAAGTTAAACATTATGA
GGGAAGCGGTGATCGCCGAAGTATCGACTCAACTATCA
